>Addgene plasmid #178069 | pACEBac1-GCP3 | addgene full sequence | sequence record 353420 | Addgene NGS Result
ACCGGTTGACTTGGGTCAACTGTCAGACCAAGTTTACTCATATATACTTTAGATTGATTTAAAACTTCAT
TTTTAATTTAAAAGGATCTAGGTGAAGATCCTTTTTGATAATCTCATGACCAAAATCCCTTAACGTGAGT
TTTCGTTCCACTGAGCGTCAGACCCCGTAGAAAAGATCAAAGGATCTTCTTGAGATCCTTTTTTTCTGCG
CGTAATCTGCTGCTTGCAAACAAAAAAACCACCGCTACCAGCGGTGGTTTGTTTGCCGGATCAAGAGCTA
CCAACTCTTTTTCCGAAGGTAACTGGCTTCAGCAGAGCGCAGATACCAAATACTGTTCTTCTAGTGTAGC
CGTAGTTAGGCCACCACTTCAAGAACTCTGTAGCACCGCCTACATACCTCGCTCTGCTAATCCTGTTACC
AGTGGCTGCTGCCAGTGGCGATAAGTCGTGTCTTACCGGGTTGGACTCAAGACGATAGTTACCGGATAAG
GCGCAGCGGTCGGGCTGAACGGGGGGTTCGTGCACACAGCCCAGCTTGGAGCGAACGACCTACACCGAAC
TGAGATACCTACAGCGTGAGCTATGAGAAAGCGCCACGCTTCCCGAAGGGAGAAAGGCGGACAGGTATCC
GGTAAGCGGCAGGGTCGGAACAGGAGAGCGCACGAGGGAGCTTCCAGGGGGAAACGCCTGGTATCTTTAT
AGTCCTGTCGGGTTTCGCCACCTCTGACTTGAGCGTCGATTTTTGTGATGCTCGTCAGGGGGGCGGAGCC
TATGGAAAAACGCCAGCAACGCGGCCTTTTTACGGTTCCTGGCCTTTTGCTGGCCTTTTGCTCACATGTT
CTTTCCTGCGTTATCCCCTGATTGACTTGGGTCGCTCTTCCTGTGGATGCGCAGATGCCCTGCGTAAGCG
GGTGTGGGCGGACAATAAAGTCTTAAACTGAACAAAATAGATCTAAACTATGACAATAAAGTCTTAAACT
AGACAGAATAGTTGTAAACTGAAATCAGTCCAGTTATGCTGTGAAAAAGCATACTGGACTTTTGTTATGG
CTAAAGCAAACTCTTCATTTTCTGAAGTGCAAATTGCCCGTCGTATTAAAGAGGGGCGTGGCCAAGGGCA
TGTAAAGACTATATTCGCGGCGTTGTGACAATTTACCGAACAACTCCGCGGCCGGGAAGCCGATCTCGGC
TTGAACGAATTGTTAGGTGGCGGTACTTGGGTCGATATCAAAGTGCATCACTTCTTCCCGTATGCCCAAC
TTTGTATAGAGAGCCACTGCGGGATCGTCACCGTAATCTGCTTGCACGTAGATCACATAAGCACCAAGCG
CGTTGGCCTCATGCTTGAGGAGATTGATGAGCGCGGTGGCAATGCCCTGCCTCCGGTGCTCGCCGGAGAC
TGCGAGATCATAGATATAGATCTCACTACGCGGCTGCTCAAACTTGGGCAGAACGTAAGCCGCGAGAGCG
CCAACAACCGCTTCTTGGTCGAAGGCAGCAAGCGCGATGAATGTCTTACTACGGAGCAAGTTCCCGAGGT
AATCGGAGTCCGGCTGATGTTGGGAGTAGGTGGCTACGTCTCCGAACTCACGACCGAAAAGATCAAGAGC
AGCCCGCATGGATTTGACTTGGTCAGGGCCGAGCCTACATGTGCGAATGATGCCCATACTTGAGCCACCT
AACTTTGTTTTAGGGCGACTGCCCTGCTGCGTAACATCGTTGCTGCTGCGTAACATCGTTGCTGCTCCAT
AACATCAAACATCGACCCACGGCGTAACGCGCTTGCTGCTTGGATGCCCGAGGCATAGACTGTACAAAAA
AACAGTCATAACAAGCCATGAAAACCGCCACTGCGCCGTTACCACCGCTGCGTTCGGTCAAGGTTCTGGA
CCAGTTGCGTGAGCGCATACGCTACTTGCATTACAGTTTACGAACCGAACAGGCTTATGTCAACTGGGTT
CGTGCCTTCATCCGTTTCCACGGTGTGCGTCACCCGGCAACCTTGGGCAGCAGCGAAGTCGCCATAACTT
CGTATAGCATACATTATACGAAGTTATCTGTAACTATAACGGTCCTAAGGTAGCGAGTTTAAACACTAGT
ATCGATTCGCGACCTACTCCGGAATATTAATAGATCATGGAGATAATTAAAATGATAACCATCTCGCAAA
TAAATAAGTATTTTACTGTTTTCGTAACAGTTTTGTAATAAAAAAACCTATAAATATTCCGGATTATTCA
TACCGTCCCACCATCGGGCGCGGATCCCGGTCCGAAGCGCGCGGAATTCAAAGGCCTACGTCGACATGGC
GACCCCGGACCAGAAGTCGCCGAACGTTCTGCTGCAGAACCTGTGCTGCAGGATCCTGGGCAGGAGCGAA
GCTGATGTAGCCCAGCAGTTCCAGTATGCTGTGCGGGTGATTGGCAGCAACTTCGCCCCAACTGTTGAAA
GAGATGAATTTTTAGTAGCTGAAAAAATCAAGAAAGAGCTTATTCGACAACGAAGAGAAGCAGATGCTGC
ATTATTTTCAGAACTCCACAGAAAACTTCATTCACAGGGAGTTTTGAAAAATAAATGGTCAATACTCTAC
CTCTTGCTGAGCCTCAGTGAGGACCCACGCAGGCAGCCAAGCAAGGTTTCTAGCTATGCTACGTTATTTG
CTCAGGCCTTACCAAGAGATGCCCACTCAACCCCTTACTACTATGCCAGGCCTCAGACCCTTCCCCTGAG
CTACCAAGATCGGAGTGCCCAGTCAGCCCAGAGCTCCGGCAGCGTGGGCAGCAGTGGCATCAGCAGCATT
GGCCTGTGTGCCCTCAGTGGCCCCGCGCCTGCGCCACAATCTCTCCTCCCAGGACAGTCTAATCAAGCTC
CAGGAGTAGGAGATTGCCTTCGACAGCAGTTGGGGTCACGACTCGCATGGACTTTAACTGCAAATCAGCC
TTCTTCACAAGCCACTACCTCAAAAGGTGTCCCCAGTGCTGTGTCTCGCAACATGACAAGGTCCAGGAGA
GAAGGGGATACGGGTGGTACTATGGAAATTACAGAAGCAGCTCTGGTAAGGGACATTTTGTACGTCTTTC
AGGGCATAGATGGCAAAAACATCAAAATGAACAACACTGAAAATTGTTACAAAGTAGAAGGAAAGGCAAA
TCTAAGTAGGTCTTTGAGAGACACAGCAGTCAGGCTTTCTGAGTTGGGATGGTTGCATAATAAAATCAGA
AGATACACGGACCAGAGGAGCCTGGACCGCTCATTCGGACTCGTCGGGCAGAGCTTTTGTGCTGCCTTGC
ACCAGGAACTCAGAGAATACTATCGATTGCTCTCTGTTTTACATTCTCAGCTACAACTAGAGGATGACCA
GGGTGTGAATTTGGGACTTGAGAGTAGTTTAACACTTCGGCGCCTCCTGGTTTGGACCTATGATCCCAAA
ATACGACTGAAGACCCTTGCGGCCCTAGTGGACCACTGCCAAGGAAGGAAAGGAGGTGAGCTGGCCTCAG
CTGTCCACGCCTACACAAAAACAGGAGACCCGTACATGCGGTCTCTGGTGCAGCACATCCTCAGCCTCGT
GTCTCATCCTGTTTTGAGCTTCCTGTACCGCTGGATATATGATGGGGAGCTTGAGGACACTTACCACGAA
TTTTTTGTAGCATCAGATCCAACAGTTAAAACAGATCGACTGTGGCACGACAAGTATACTTTGAGGAAAT
CGATGATTCCTTCGTTTATGACGATGGATCAGTCTAGGAAGGTCCTTTTGATAGGAAAATCAATAAATTT
CTTGCACCAAGTTTGTCATGATCAGACTCCCACTACAAAGATGATAGCTGTGACCAAGTCTGCAGAGTCA
CCCCAGGACGCTGCAGACCTATTCACAGACTTGGAAAATGCATTTCAGGGGAAGATTGATGCTGCTTATT
TTGAGACCAGCAAATACCTGTTGGATGTTCTCAATAAAAAGTACAGCTTGCTGGACCACATGCAGGCAAT
GAGGCGGTACCTGCTTCTTGGTCAAGGAGACTTTATAAGGCACTTAATGGACTTGCTAAAACCAGAACTT
GTCCGTCCAGCTACGACTTTGTATCAGCATAACTTGACTGGAATTCTAGAAACCGCTGTCAGAGCCACCA
ACGCACAGTTTGACAGTCCTGAGATCCTGCGAAGGCTGGACGTGCGGCTGCTGGAGGTCTCTCCAGGTGA
CACTGGATGGGATGTCTTCAGCCTCGATTATCATGTTGACGGACCAATTGCAACTGTGTTTACTCGAGAA
TGTATGAGCCACTACCTAAGAGTATTTAACTTCCTCTGGAGGGCGAAGCGGATGGAATACATCCTCACTG
ACATACGGAAGGGACACATGTGCAATGCAAAGCTCCTGAGAAACATGCCAGAGTTCTCCGGGGTGCTGCA
CCAGTGTCACATTTTGGCCTCTGAGATGGTCCATTTCATTCATCAGATGCAGTATTACATCACATTTGAG
GTGCTTGAATGTTCTTGGGATGAGCTTTGGAACAAAGTCCAGCAGGCCCAGGATTTGGATCACATCATTG
CTGCACACGAGGTGTTCTTAGACACCATCATCTCCCGCTGCCTGCTGGACAGTGACTCCAGGGCACTTTT
AAATCAACTTAGAGCTGTGTTTGATCAAATTATTGAACTTCAGAATGCTCAAGATGCAATATACAGAGCT
GCTCTGGAAGAATTGCAGAGACGATTACAGTTTGAAGAGAAAAAGAAACAGCGTGAAATTGAGGGCCAGT
GGGGAGTGACGGCAGCAGAGGAAGAGGAGGAAAATAAGAGGATTGGAGAATTTAAAGAATCTATACCAAA
AATGTGCTCACAGTTGCGAATATTGACCCATTTCTACCAGGGTATCGTGCAGCAGTTTTTGGTGTTACTG
ACGACCAGCTCTGACGAGAGTCTTCGGTTTCTTAGCTTCAGGCTGGACTTCAACGAGCATTACAAAGCCA
GGGAGCCCAGGCTCCGTGTGTCTCTGGGTACCAGGGGGCGGCGCAGCTCCCACACGTGAAAGCTTGTCGA
GAAGTACTAGAGGATCATAATCAGCCATACCACATTTGTAGAGGTTTTACTTGCTTTAAAAAACCTCCCA
CACCTCCCCCTGAACCTGAAACATAAAATGAATGCAATTGTTGTTGTTAACTTGTTTATTGCAGCTTATA
ATGGTTACAAATAAAGCAATAGCATCACAAATTTCACAAATAAAGCATTTTTTTCACTGCATTCTAGTTG
TGGTTTGTCCAAACTCATCAATGTATCTTATCATGTCTGGATCTGATCACTGCTTGAGCCTAGAAGATCC
GGCTGCTAACAAAGCCCGAAAGGAAGCTGAGTTGGCTGCTGCCACCGCTGAGCAATAACTATCATAACCC
CTAGGGTATACCCATCTAATTGGAACCAGATAAGTGAAATCTAGTTCCAAACTATTTTGTCATTTTTAAT
TTTCGTATTAGCTTACGACGCTACACCCAGTTCCCATCTATTTTGTCACTCTTCCCTAAATAATCCTTAA
AAACTCCATTTCCACCCCTCCCAGTTCCCAACTATTTTGTCCGCCCACA
Features (pLannotate 1.2.2; 11 found; start..end, strand, type, name):
    190..778     +  rep_origin     ori: high-copy-number ColE1/pMB1/pBR322/pUC origin of replication
    913..1136    -  mobile_element Tn7R: mini-Tn7 element (right end of the Tn7 transposon) Tn7
   1203..1736    -  CDS            GmR: gentamycin acetyltransferase; aacC1; confers resistance to gentamycin
   1925..1953    -  promoter       Pc promoter: intI1 (promoter lies within the coding sequence); class 1 integron promoter
   2024..2057    +  protein_bind   loxP: Cre-mediated recombination occurs in the 8-bp core sequence (GCATACAT). Cre recombinase
   2134..2225    +  promoter       polyhedrin promoter: polh from Autographa californica; promoter for the baculovirus polyhedrin gene
   2306..5026    +  CDS            TUBGCP3: GCP3_HUMAN - Also known as GCP3. Experimental evidence at protein level: Swiss-Prot protein existence level 1. Gamma-tubulin complex is necessary for microtubule nucleation at the centrosome. From Homo sapiens (Human).
   5053..5136    +  CDS            large T antigen (fragment): large T antigen from SV40 (simian virus 40)
   5159..5293    +  polyA_signal   SV40 poly(A) signal: SV40 polyadenylation signal
   5322..5371    +  CDS            SET1 (fragment): solubility-enhancement tag derived from T7 phage gene 10B
   5414..5579    -  mobile_element Tn7L: mini-Tn7 element (left end of the Tn7 transposon) Tn7
