[The description below was written by a language model from this plasmid's Addgene catalogue record and pLannotate feature annotations shown in this document.]
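Description:
pACEBac1-GCP3 is an insect-cell expression construct built on the pACEBac1 acceptor vector of the MultiBac baculovirus system, with a total size of 5,579 bp. It is maintained in E. coli through a high-copy ColE1/pUC-type origin and selected with gentamicin, conferred by the aacC1 acetyltransferase gene driven by a class 1 integron Pc promoter.

The payload is the human TUBGCP3 coding sequence (GCP3, about 2.7 kb), a core subunit of the gamma-tubulin complex that nucleates microtubules at the centrosome. It sits downstream of the Autographa californica polyhedrin promoter, a very strong, very late baculoviral promoter, and is followed by an SV40 polyadenylation signal. The short "large T antigen" fragment annotated just before the poly(A) signal is most likely part of that SV40 terminator region rather than an expressed element, and the small "SET1" hit further downstream likewise looks like an incidental backbone match. The record lists no affinity or epitope tag on GCP3.

The gentamicin marker and the expression cassette are bracketed by the Tn7R and Tn7L mini-Tn7 ends, which allow Tn7 transposition of the whole segment into a baculoviral bacmid in a suitable E. coli host. The resulting recombinant bacmid is then used to generate virus for infecting insect cells. A single loxP site upstream of the polyhedrin promoter permits Cre-mediated fusion with donor plasmids, so that several subunits can be combined in one construct. The stated purpose is insect-cell expression of GCP3, and the associated work concerns biochemical reconstitution of the human gamma-tubulin ring complex.
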