Addgene plasmid #178069: pACEBac1-GCP3
Purpose: Insect cell expression of GCP3
Depositing lab: Tarun Kapoor. Depositing organization: Rockefeller University. Publication: Biochemical reconstitutions reveal principles of human gamma-TuRC assembly and function. Wieczorek M, Ti SC, Urnavicius L, Molloy KR, Aher A, Chait BT, Kapoor TM. J Cell Biol. 2021 Mar 1;220(3). pii: 211719. doi: 10.1083/jcb.202009146. PubMed 33496729.
Backbone
  Vector backbone: pACEBac1
  Backbone manufacturer: Geneva Biotech
  Total vector size (bp): 5579
  Vector type: Insect Expression
Growth in bacteria
  Bacterial resistance: Gentamicin, 10 μg/mL
  Growth temperature: 37°C
  Growth strain: DH5alpha
  Copy number: Unknown
Gene/Insert
  Gene/Insert name: GCP3
  Species: H. sapiens (human)
  Insert size (bp): 2724
  Entrez Gene: TUBGCP3 (a.k.a. 104p, ALP6, GCP3, Grip104, SPBC98, Spc98, Spc98p)
Resource information
  A portion of this plasmid was derived from a plasmid made by: Originally published in Murphy et al., 2001 and received from Dr. Jens Luders (Institute for Research in Biomedicine, Barcelona, Spain)
Terms and licenses: Academic/Nonprofit Terms; Industry Terms: Not Available to Industry
How to cite: pACEBac1-GCP3 was a gift from Tarun Kapoor (Addgene plasmid # 178069 ; http://n2t.net/addgene:178069 ; RRID:Addgene_178069)
